Addgene plasmid #24364: pQF-M2ET
Depositing lab: Liqun Luo. Depositing organization: Stanford University. Publication: The Q system: a repressible binary system for transgene expression, lineage tracing, and mosaic analysis. Potter CJ, Tasic B, Russler EV, Liang L, Luo L. Cell. 2010 Apr 30. 141(3):536-48. 10.1016/j.cell.2010.02.025 PubMed 20434990.
Backbone
  Vector backbone: pDonor-M2
  Backbone size w/o insert (bp): 8000
  Vector type: Insect Expression
Growth in bacteria
  Bacterial resistance: Ampicillin, 100 μg/mL
  Growth temperature: 37°C
  Growth strain: DH5alpha
  Copy number: Unknown
Gene/Insert
  Gene/Insert name: QF
  Species: Neurospora crassa
  Insert size (bp): 2500
  Cloning method: Restriction Enzyme; 5′ cloning site EcoRI (not destroyed); 3′ cloning site AatII (not destroyed)
  Sequencing primers: 5′ pCasper-F
Terms and licenses: Academic/Nonprofit Terms; Industry Terms: Not Available to Industry
Depositor comments: An enhancer trap was constructed that allows recombination mediated cassette exchange (Oberstein et al., 2005). A loxM2 site was inserted immediately following the 5P promoter, and a LoxP site was placed after the selectable white marker to generate the vector pDonor-M2, which contains elements in the following order: 5P- Ppromoter-LoxM2-MCS-SV40 terminator-white-LoxP-3P. QF was PCR amplified from pAC-QF adding 5’ EcoRI and 3’ AatII restriction sites, and insertedinto the EcoRI/AatII cloning sites of pDonor-M2 to yield pQF-M2ET.
How to cite: pQF-M2ET was a gift from Liqun Luo (Addgene plasmid # 24364 ; http://n2t.net/addgene:24364 ; RRID:Addgene_24364)
