[The description below was written by a language model from this plasmid's Addgene catalogue record and pLannotate feature annotations shown in this document.]
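Description:
pQF-M2ET is a P-element-based enhancer-trap vector for Drosophila germline transformation, built on the pDonor-M2 backbone and carrying the Neurospora crassa transcription factor QF (qa-1f), the activator component of the Q binary expression system. In bacteria it is maintained through a high-copy ColE1/pUC-type origin and selected with ampicillin via the bla gene. The annotated sequence is about 10.4 kb, consistent with the recorded backbone of roughly 8 kb plus an insert of roughly 2.5 kb.

According to the depositor's description, the elements run in the order P-element 5' end, P promoter, loxM2, cloning site, SV40 terminator, white marker, loxP, P-element 3' end, with QF cloned between EcoRI and AatII sites. The feature table agrees with most of this: a 5' P-element fragment sits just upstream of the full QF coding sequence. It is followed by SV40 small t intron and large T antigen fragments that end in the SV40 polyadenylation signal, then the mini-white eye-colour marker and a loxP site. The loxM2 site is not picked up by the automated annotation. In the linear numbering, AmpR and the origin also fall between loxP and the 3' P-element end, a layout the depositor's summary does not address.

Because QF is driven only by the weak P-element promoter, its expression depends on enhancers near the genomic insertion site, so each transposition yields a line with a distinct QF pattern. That pattern can drive QUAS-linked transgenes, and mini-white identifies transformants. The heterologous loxM2/loxP pair allows Cre-driven recombination-mediated cassette exchange, so the QF cassette at a characterised insertion can be swapped for another payload. The construct was made for transgene expression, lineage tracing and mosaic analysis with the Q system.
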