Features (pLannotate 1.2.2; 16 found; start..end, strand, type, name):
    455..628     +  CDS            W (fragment): WHITE_CERCA - Experimental evidence at transcript level: Swiss-Prot protein existence level 2. May be part of a membrane-spanning permease system necessary for the transport of pigment precursors into pigment cells responsible for eye color. From Ceratitis capitata (Mediterranean fruit fly) (Tephritis capitata).
    629..768     +  misc_feature   P element 5' end (fragment): No description available
    827..3268    +  CDS            qa-1f: QA1F_NEUCR - Protein predicted: Swiss-Prot protein existence level 4. Transcription activation of genes for enzymes and proteins of quinate metabolism by binding to a 16 base-pair sequence (consensus 5'- GGRTAARYRYTTAYCC-3') in front of each Qa genes. From Neurospora crassa (strain ATCC 24698 / 74-OR23-1A / CBS 708.71 / DSM 1257 / FGSC 987).
   3292..3366    +  CDS            small t antigen (fragment): SV40 (simian virus 40) small t antigen
   3368..3433    +  intron         small t intron: SV40 (simian virus 40) small t antigen intron
   3563..3583    +  CDS            SV40 NLS: nuclear localization signal of SV40 (simian virus 40) large T antigen
   3590..3724    +  CDS            LT_POVHA (fragment): Protein inferred from homology: Swiss-Prot protein existence level 3. Isoform large T antigen is a key early protein essential for both driving viral replication and inducing cellular transformation. Plays a role in viral genome replication by driving entry of quiescent cells into the cell cycle and by autoregulating the synthesis of viral early mRNA. Displays highly oncogenic activities by corrupting the host cellular checkpoint mechanisms that guard cell division and the transcription, replication, and repair of DNA. Participates in the modulation of cellular gene expression preceeding viral
   3749..3832    +  CDS            large T antigen (fragment): large T antigen from SV40 (simian virus 40)
   3855..3989    +  polyA_signal   SV40 poly(A) signal: SV40 polyadenylation signal
   4494..7376    +  CDS            mini-white: Drosophila white gene eye color pigment; white; This is a modified version of the white gene lacking part of the first intron.
   8161..8194    -  protein_bind   loxP: Cre-mediated recombination occurs in the 8-bp core sequence (GCATACAT). Cre recombinase
   8220..8324    +  promoter       AmpR promoter: bla
   8325..9185    +  CDS            AmpR: β-lactamase; bla; confers resistance to ampicillin, carbenicillin, and related antibiotics
   9356..9944    +  rep_origin     ori: high-copy-number ColE1/pMB1/pBR322/pUC origin of replication
   9993..10157   +  CDS            T (fragment): PELET_DROME - Experimental evidence at protein level: Swiss-Prot protein existence level 1. P-element transposase that specifically mediates transposition of P-elements. Mediates both; precise and imprecise excision. From Drosophila melanogaster (Fruit fly).
  10146..10378   +  misc_feature   P element 3' end: P element 3' end
>Addgene plasmid #24364 | pQF-M2ET | depositor full sequence | sequence record 11395 | Author sequence
CGTTCCCATGTGTTGGTCTGTATGCCGTAGTGCTGCCGTCGCAGCGGTTTTCACGCCAAATCTGGCTTGT
TTCAGAGGTCAGGAACTAACTTAGTCTGCAGGTGTAGTTAGCATGTTCCCGCCTACACAGGTTCACTGAA
CAAAAGTATTTAAACATAAAAATATCTATTTTATAGATACAATTTTTCTTGTTCTTATAGTTTTTACTAA
GAAAACGATTAGTTATAAAAAATATTATGTAAGTGATGTCAAAAAGAAAGTAGCATGTCGTTGGTATTCT
TTTCATAATTGAGTTCAAGGCTAAACTTTTTCTATTCCATATATTTTTAAATAATTTATATCATTACCCG
AATTATATTTCAAAGGAAAAACAGTTAGGTAAACTTTCTTCTATTATATTTTTACTCTTTAAAAACTTTC
CTATGCATTGTAGTAACGTTTTAGATTTTTTTTTGCCTATTTATTTAAACATAAATCAGCAAATTCTATT
TTATTCATAAATGTCCCACCAACCAATGTTCTTCAAGACAATAGCCTACAGCACTAGTGCCCCAGTTCGG
GCAAGGTCATCCTGGAGACGCTTAACTTCTCCGCCGCCGATCTGCCGCTGGACTACGTGGGTCTGGCCCA
TGATGAAATAACATAAGGTGGTCCCGTCGATAGCCGAAGCTTACCGAAGTATACACTTAAATTCAGTGCA
CGTTTGCTTGTTGAGAGGAAAGGTTGTGTGCGGACGAATTTTTTTTTGAAAACATTAACCCTTACGTGCG
GCCGCGGATAACTTCGTATAAGAAACCATATACGAAGTTATCTCGAGAATTCCAACATGCCGCCTAAACG
CAAGACACTCAATGCCGCTGCCGAAGCCAATGCCCACGCTGATGGCCATGCTGATGGCAATGCTGATGGT
CATGTCGCTAACACTGCAGCAAGCAGCAACAACGCCCGTTTTGCGGACTTGACCAACATTGACACACCCG
GCCTCGGCCCTACCACGACGACGTTACTTGTCGAGCCCGCTCGTTCGAAACGCCAGAGAGTCTCGAGGGC
CTGTGATCAGTGTCGAGCTGCACGTGAAAAGTGTGATGGAATCCAGCCGGCTTGCTTCCCCTGTGTGTCG
CAGGGCCGGTCGTGTACCTACCAGGCCAGTCCCAAGAAGCGAGGAGTCCAGACGGGCTACATCCGCACTC
TCGAACTGGCTCTGGCTTGGATGTTCGAGAACGTTGCCCGCAGCGAGGACGCCCTCCACAATCTTTTGGT
CCGTGATGCTGGCCAGGGCAGCGCTCTCCTGGTCGGCAAAGACTCGCCTGCTGCAGAACGCCTGCATGCA
AGATGGGCGACGAGTCGAGTCAACAAAAGCATCACCCGTCTTCTCTCAGGTCAGGCCGCACAAGATCCAT
CTGAAGACGGCCAATCCCCGTCCGAAGACATAAATGTCCAAGATGCCGGGGCAAAGACATCCGACTTCCC
TCATGCGCCTCACTTGACTTTCTCGGCGCCTAAGTCTAGTACAGCTGAGACACGCACTCTACCAGGCCCG
GTCCGACCACCTATTTCGGCAAACACCCTGGAAAACAACCTTCAGCCAGATGGTACCGGGATAGGGAAGC
TACCACCCAATCATTGGCGCCTGCTGGATATCTACTTTTCCTACACGCATTCTTGGCTCCCTATCCTCGA
GAAGAAAGACATGTACCAAGCATTGTACCAGTACTCTGAACAAGGCTCGTTGCTTCCCTCTGCGAATGTC
GAGTCTGGCGTTCATGCCGAGCTCTGGAGCGCGCTCGCCCTGGCGTCCTTCCAGGCTGCTGCTACTGCTG
CATCGAGTGCTACGGGTCCAGCTTCAGCTGCTCATGGCCATGACAATGCCATCAATCCTTCACCTGCAGA
CATATCTGACACAGCCCGAAAGCTCATACCTTTGGAAAGCGGGCCGTTCCAGGTTCAGCACTGCAGAGCG
TTGCTGCTTCTTTGTCTCGTAAGCCTTGGGCGGGATGATTGGGAGTCTGCTTGGTTGCTGGTTGGCTTTG
CGGTCCGCGTCCTACTTGTTGTTCGCACCCAGTTGCCTCCTGATGATGACCGGCCACGACCAAGAATGCG
TGCGCTGCTCGTCGCGTGCTTCATCGTGGATACCATTGTGTCTATGAGACACAACGTGCCGGCCCATCTC
AAGCCAGACGACATTGCGGATCTGCCGTTACCTGAAGACGGTCAAGATCAATGGGAGCCGTGGACACCAT
GTGAGGGCTTAGGCGGTGAACACACCATGCTGCAAATGTTGAGGAACCCGGCATACCCTTTAAGCACATT
CAACCACCTATATGGCGTGACCAAGCTGGTTGCTTTGGAGCTTCTGCCAAGAATACGAACATCTTCACAG
AACGCTCCCTTGGAGTTCAGGTCGCGGTTGCAGCAGGTAATCGGCCACAATTCTCCCTTCAGCGTCTTTG
TCCTTTCCCAGGATACAGCATCGGCTTTTGTGCCTACTGCATACCTTACCCGTACCGTTTATTTATGGGC
AGCTGCCTTTTCTGAGCCTCTCAACGAACACTACTCGCATCTTCTGATCGAAACTCTTGATCAGTATCAG
AAGCGGTTTGGTACATATGCAATCCCACCTCTGATCCCTTCTCTTCTAGACTCCCTTCTTGCTTTAAAGA
AACAATCACATTCTTCAGAGCGGCATCGAAGGCACTTGGAAGAGCTTTTCCCCGCCTACTCCTCCATTTG
GCCTCGGGGAGGCCGACACAGCAATACTGGCCTCCAACCCATACGACAACTTGAGCTTCCGCCGACTGCG
ACTGCCACTGCAAGTATCATGCCCCATGTCATGGAACAGCCCCTGTCAACGTCAATAAATCCGGTCAATG
ATCGGTTTAATGGAATACCGAATCCTACCCCCTACAATAGCGATGCGGCCCTAGACGCAATTACTCAAAC
CAATGACTACGGATCAGTCAATACCCATGGCATTCTCAGTACATATCCACCACCTGCCACCCACTTGAAC
GAGGCCTCGGTGGCCCTTGCGCCTGGAGGTGCTCCTCCCAGACCACCCCCGCCATACGTTGATAGTACAA
CGAACCATCCTCCTTACCATAGTAACCTCGTCCCCATGGCCAATTTCGGATATTCGACTGTAGACTATGA
TGCGATGGTGGATGATCTGGCATCGATCGAGTACACGGATGCGGTTGACGTTGATCCGCAGTTCATGACG
AACCTCGGGTTTGTCCCAGGGTGTAATTTTAGCGATATCAACACGTATGGCAATAGGCGGCCGCTCTAGA
GGATCTTTGTGAAGGAACCTTACTTCTGTGGTGTGACATAATTGGACAAACTACCTACAGAGATTTAAAG
CTCTAAGGTAAATATAAAATTTTTAAGTGTATAATGTGTTAAACTACTGATTCTAATTGTTTGTGTATTT
TAGATTCCAACCTATGGAACTGATGAATGGGAGCAGTGGTGGAATGCCTTTAATGAGGAAAACCTGTTTT
GCTCAGAAGAAATGCCATCTAGTGATGATGAGGCTACTGCTGACTCTCAACATTCTACTCCTCCAAAAAA
GAAGAGAAAGGTAGAAGACCCCAAGGACTTTCCTTCAGAATTGCTAAGTTTTTTGAGTCATGCTGTGTTT
AGTAATAGAACTCTTGCTTGCTTTGCTATTTACACCACAAAGGAAAAAGCTGCACTGCTATACAAGAAAA
TTATGGAAAAATATTTGATGTATAGTGCCTTGACTAGAGATCATAATCAGCCATACCACATTTGTAGAGG
TTTTACTTGCTTTAAAAAACCTCCCACACCTCCCCCTGAACCTGAAACATAAAATGAATGCAATTGTTGT
TGTTAACTTGTTTATTGCAGCTTATAATGGTTACAAATAAAGCAATAGCATCACAAATTTCACAAATAAA
GCATTTTTTTCACTGCATTCTAGTTGTGGTTTGTCCAAACTCATCAATGTATCTTATCATGTCTGGATCG
GATCCACTAGAAGGCCTTAGTATGTATGTAAGTTAATAAAACCCTTTTTTGGAGAATGTAGATTTAAAAA
AACATATTTTTTTTTTATTTTTTACTGCACTGGACATCATTGAACTTATCTGATCAGTTTTAAATTTACT
TCGATCCAAGGGTATTTGAAGTACCAGGTTCTTTCGATTACCTCTCACTCAAAATGACATTCCACTCAAA
GTCAGCGCTGTTTGCCTCCTTCTCTGTCCACAGAAATATCGCCGTCTCTTTCGCCGCTGCGTCCGCTATC
TCTTTCGCCACCGTTTGTAGCGTTACCTAGCGTCAATGTCCGCCTTCAGTTGCACTTTGTCAGCGGTTTC
GTGACGAAGCTCCAAGCGGTTTACGCCATCAATTAAACACAAAGTGCTGTGCCAAAACTCCTCTCGCTTC
TTATTTTTGTTTGTTTTTTGAGTGATTGGGGTGGTGATTGGTTTTGGGTGGGTAAGCAGGGGAAAGTGTG
AAAAATCCCGGCAATGGGCCAAGAGGATCAGGAGCTATTAATTCGCGGAGGCAGCAAACACCCATCTGCC
GAGCATCTGAACAATGTGAGTAGTACATGTGCATACATCTTAAGTTCACTTGATCTATAGGAACTGCGAT
TGCAACATCAAATTGTCTGCGGCGTGAGAACTGCGACCCACAAAAATCCCAAACCGCAATCGCACAAACA
AATAGTGACACGAAACAGATTATTCTGGTAGCTGTGCTCGCTATATAAGACAATTTTTAAGATCATATCA
TGATCAAGACATCTAAAGGCATTCATTTTCGACTACATTCTTTTTTACAAAAAATATAACAACCAGATAT
TTTAAGCTGATCCTAGATGCACAAAAAATAAATAAAAGTATAAACCTACTTCGTAGGATACTTCGTTTTG
TTCGGGGTTAGATGAGCATAACGCTTGTAGTTGATATTTGAGATCCCCTATCATTGCAGGGTGACAGCGG
AGCGGCTTCGCAGAGCTGCATTAACCAGGGCTTCGGGCAGGCCAAAAACTACGGCACGCTCCTGCCACCC
AGTCCGCCGGAGGACTCCGGTTCAGGGAGCGGCCAACTAGCCGAGAACCTCACCTATGCCTGGCACAATA
TGGACATCTTTGGGGCGGTCAATCAGCCGGGCTCCGGATGGCGGCAGCTGGTCAACCGGACACGCGGACT
ATTCTGCAACGAGCGACACATACCGGCGCCCAGGAAACATTTGCTCAAGAACGGTGAGTTTCTATTCGCA
GTCGGCTGATCTGTGTGAAATCTTAATAAAGGGTCCAATTACCAATTTGAAACTCAGTTTGCGGCGTGGC
CTATCCGGGCGAACTTTTGGCCGTGATGGGCAGTTCCGGTGCCGGAAAGACGACCCTGCTGAATGCCCTT
GCCTTTCGATCGCCGCAGGGCATCCAAGTATCGCCATCCGGGATGCGACTGCTCAATGGCCAACCTGTGG
ACGCCAAGGAGATGCAGGCCAGGTGCGCCTATGTCCAGCAGGATGACCTCTTTATCGGCTCCCTAACGGC
CAGGGAACACCTGATTTTCCAGGCCATGGTGCGGATGCCACGACATCTGACCTATCGGCAGCGAGTGGCC
CGCGTGGATCAGGTGATCCAGGAGCTTTCGCTCAGCAAATGTCAGCACACGATCATCGGTGTGCCCGGCA
GGGTGAAAGGTCTGTCCGGCGGAGAAAGGAAGCGTCTGGCATTCGCCTCCGAGGCACTAACCGATCCGCC
GCTTCTGATCTGCGATGAGCCCACCTCCGGACTGGACTCATTTACCGCCCACAGCGTCGTCCAGGTGCTG
AAGAAGCTGTCGCAGAAGGGCAAGACCGTCATCCTGACCATTCATCAGCCGTCTTCCGAGCTGTTTGAGC
TCTTTGACAAGATCCTTCTGATGGCCGAGGGCAGGGTAGCTTTCTTGGGCACTCCCAGCGAAGCCGTCGA
CTTCTTTTCCTAGTGAGTTCGATGTGTTTATTAAGGGTATCTAGCATTACATTACATCTCAACTCCTATC
CAGCGTGGGTGCCCAGTGTCCTACCAACTACAATCCGGCGGACTTTTACGTACAGGTGTTGGCCGTTGTG
CCCGGACGGGAGATCGAGTCCCGTGATCGGATCGCCAAGATATGCGACAATTTTGCTATTAGCAAAGTAG
CCCGGGATATGGAGCAGTTGTTGGCCACCAAAAATTTGGAGAAGCCACTGGAGCAGCCGGAGAATGGGTA
CACCTACAAGGCCACCTGGTTCATGCAGTTCCGGGCGGTCCTGTGGCGATCCTGGCTGTCGGTGCTCAAG
GAACCACTCCTCGTAAAAGTGCGACTTATTCAGACAACGGTGAGTGGTTCCAGTGGAAACAAATGATATA
ACGCTTACAATTCTTGGAAACAAATTCGCTAGATTTTAGTTAGAATTGCCTGATTCCACACCCTTCTTAG
TTTTTTTCAATGAGATGTATAGTTTATAGTTTTGCAGAAAATAAATAAATTTCATTTAACTCGCGAACAT
GTTGAAGATATGAATATTAATGAGATGCGAGTAACATTTTAATTTGCAGATGGTTGCCATCTTGATTGGC
CTCATCTTTTTGGGCCAACAACTCACGCAAGTGGGCGTGATGAATATCAACGGAGCCATCTTCCTCTTCC
TGACCAACATGACCTTTCAAAACGTCTTTGCCACGATAAATGTAAGTCTTGTTTAGAATACATTTGCATA
TTAATAATTTACTAACTTTCTAATGAATCGATTCGATTTAGGTGTTCACCTCAGAGCTGCCAGTTTTTAT
GAGGGAGGCCCGAAGTCGACTTTATCGCTGTGACACATACTTTCTGGGCAAAACGATTGCCGAATTACCG
CTTTTTCTCACAGTGCCACTGGTCTTCACGGCGATTGCCTATCCGATGATCGGACTGCGGGCCGGAGTGC
TGCACTTCTTCAACTGCCTGGCGCTGGTCACTCTGGTGGCCAATGTGTCAACGTCCTTCGGATATCTAAT
ATCCTGCGCCAGCTCCTCGACCTCGATGGCGCTGTCTGTGGGTCCGCCGGTTATCATACCATTCCTGCTC
TTTGGCGGCTTCTTCTTGAACTCGGGCTCGGTGCCAGTATACCTCAAATGGTTGTCGTACCTCTCATGGT
TCCGTTACGCCAACGAGGGTCTGCTGATTAACCAATGGGCGGACGTGGAGCCGGGCGAAATTAGCTGCAC
ATCGTCGAACACCACGTGCCCCAGTTCGGGCAAGGTCATCCTGGAGACGCTTAACTTCTCCGCCGCCGAT
CTGCCGCTGGACTACGTGGGTCTGGCCATTCTCATCGTGAGCTTCCGGGTGCTCGCATATCTGGCTCTAA
GACTTCGGGCCCGACGCAAGGAGTAGCCGACATATATCCGAAATAACTGCTTGTTTTTTTTTTTACCATT
ATTACCATCGTGTTTACTGTTTATTGCCCCCTCAAAAAGCTAATGTAATTATATTTGTGCCAATAAAAAC
AAGATATGACCTATAGAATACAAGTATTTCCCCTTCGAACATCCCCACAAGTAGACTTTGGATTTGTCTT
CTAACCAAAAGACTTACACACCTGCATACCTTACATCAAAAACTCGTTTATCGCTACATAAAACACCGGG
ATATATTTTTTATATACATACTTTTCAAATCGCGCGCCCTCTTCATAATTCACCTCCACCACACCACGTT
TCGTAGTTGCTCTTTCGCTGTCTCCCACCCGCTCTCCGCAACACATTCACCTTTTGTTCGACGACCTTGG
AGCGACTGTCGTTAGTTCCGCGCGATTCGGTTCGCTCAAATGGTTCCGAGTGGTTCATTTCGTCTCAATA
GAAATTAGTAATAAATATTTGTATGTACAATTTATTTGCTCCAATATATTTGTATATATTTCCCTCACAG
CTATATTTATTCTAATTTAATATTATGACTTTTTAAGGTAATTTTTTGTGACCTGTTCGGAGTGATTAGC
GTTACAATTTGAACTGAAAGTGACATCCAGTGTTTGTTCCTTGTGTAGATGCATCTCAAAAAAATGGTGG
GCATAATAGTGTTGTTTATATATATCAAAAATAACAACTATAATAATAAGAATACATTTAATTTAGAAAA
TGCTTGGATTTCACTGGAACTAGAATTAATTCCAAACGTCATAACTTCGTATAATGTATGCTATACGAAG
TTATAGGTGGCACTTTTCGGGGAAATGTGCGCGGAACCCCTATTTGTTTATTTTTCTAAATACATTCAAA
TATGTATCCGCTCATGAGACAATAACCCTGATAAATGCTTCAATAATATTGAAAAAGGAAGAGTATGAGT
ATTCAACATTTCCGTGTCGCCCTTATTCCCTTTTTTGCGGCATTTTGCCTTCCTGTTTTTGCTCACCCAG
AAACGCTGGTGAAAGTAAAAGATGCTGAAGATCAGTTGGGTGCACGAGTGGGTTACATCGAACTGGATCT
CAACAGCGGTAAGATCCTTGAGAGTTTTCGCCCCGAAGAACGTTTTCCAATGATGAGCACTTTTAAAGTT
CTGCTATGTGGCGCGGTATTATCCCGTGTTGACGCCGGGCAAGAGCAACTCGGTCGCCGCATACACTATT
CTCAGAATGACTTGGTTGAGTACTCACCAGTCACAGAAAAGCATCTTACGGATGGCATGACAGTAAGAGA
ATTATGCAGTGCTGCCATAACCATGAGTGATAACACTGCGGCCAACTTACTTCTGACAACGATCGGAGGA
CCGAAGGAGCTAACCGCTTTTTTGCACAACATGGGGGATCATGTAACTCGCCTTGATCGTTGGGAACCGG
AGCTGAATGAAGCCATACCAAACGACGAGCGTGACACCACGATGTCTGTAGCAATGGCAACAACGTTGCG
CAAACTATTAACTGGCGAACTACTTACTCTAGCTTCCCGGCAACAATTAATAGACTGGATGGAGGCGGAT
AAAGTTGCAGGACCACTTCTGCGCTCGGCCCTTCCGGCTGGCTGGTTTATTGCTGATAAATCTGGAGCCG
GTGAGCGTGGGTCTCGCGGTATCATTGCAGCACTGGGGCCAGATGGTAAGCCCTCCCGTATCGTAGTTAT
CTACACGACGGGGAGTCAGGCAACTATGGATGAACGAAATAGACAGATCGCTGAGATAGGTGCCTCACTG
ATTAAGCATTGGTAACTGTCAGACCAAGTTTACTCATATATACTTTAGATTGATTTAAAACTTCATTTTT
AATTTAAAAGGATCTAGGTGAAGATCCTTTTTGATAATCTCATGACCAAAATCCCTTAACGTGAGTTTTC
GTTCCACTGAGCGTCAGACCCCGTAGAAAAGATCAAAGGATCTTCTTGAGATCCTTTTTTTCTGCGCGTA
ATCTGCTGCTTGCAAACAAAAAAACCACCGCTACCAGCGGTGGTTTGTTTGCCGGATCAAGAGCTACCAA
CTCTTTTTCCGAAGGTAACTGGCTTCAGCAGAGCGCAGATACCAAATACTGTCCTTCTAGTGTAGCCGTA
GTTAGGCCACCACTTCAAGAACTCTGTAGCACCGCCTACATACCTCGCTCTGCTAATCCTGTTACCAGTG
GCTGCTGCCAGTGGCGATAAGTCGTGTCTTACCGGGTTGGACTCAAGACGATAGTTACCGGATAAGGCGC
AGCGGTCGGGCTGAACGGGGGGTTCGTGCACACAGCCCAGCTTGGAGCGAACGACCTACACCGAACTGAG
ATACCTACAGCGTGAGCTATGAGAAAGCGCCACGCTTCCCGAAGGGAGAAAGGCGGACAGGTATCCGGTA
AGCGGCAGGGTCGGAACAGGAGAGCGCACGAGGGAGCTTCCAGGGGGAAACGCCTGGTATCTTTATAGTC
CTGTCGGGTTTCGCCACCTCTGACTTGAGCGTCGATTTTTGTGATGCTCGTCAGGGGGGCGGAGCCTATG
GAAAAACGCCAGCAACGCAAGCTTCTAGAGATCTGCAGGTCGACGGATCCGTCGAGCGTATAACCATCTG
TACAAAAAAGGATTTCCTTTGCCCAGTCGTACGACTTTGTACAGATGGTTATCAGATGTGGACATAAAAA
GAGGATGTTTGGATGTGGTCATAGACCTAATGGACAGTGATGGAGTTGATGACGCCGACAAGCTTTGCGT
ACTCGCAAATTATTAAAAATAAAACTTTAAAAATAATTTCGTCTAATTAATATTATGAGTTAATTCAAAC
CCCACGGACATGCTAAGGGTTAATCAACAATCATATCGCTGTCTCACTCAGACTCAATACGACACTCAGA
ATACTATTCCTTTCACTCGCACTTATTGCAAGCATACGTTAAGTGGATGTCTCTTGCCGACGGGACCACC
TTATGTTATTTCATCATGGG
