>Addgene plasmid #24364 | pQF-M2ET | addgene partial sequence | sequence record 30131 | 24364 with QF-Rev (GGACTGGCCTGGTAGGTACA)
AGGGAGCAGCCGGCTGGATTCCATCACACTTTTCACGTGCAGCTCGACACTGATCACAGGCCCTCGAGAC
TCTCTGGCGTTTCGAACGAGCGGGCTCGACAAGTAACGTCGTCGTGGTAGGGCCGAGGCCGGGTGTGTCA
ATGTTGGTCAAGTCCGCAAAACGGGCGTTGTTGCTGCTTGCTGCAGTGTTAGCGACATGACCATCAGCAT
TGCCATCAGCATGGCCATCAGCGTGGGCATTGGCTTCGGCAGCGGCATTGAGTGTCTTGCGTTTAGGCGG
CATGTTGGAATTCTCGAGATAACTTCGTATATGGTTTCTTATACGAAGTTATCCGCGGCCGCACGTAAGG
GTTAATGTTTTCAAAAAAAAATTCGTCCGCACACAACCTTTCCTCTCAACAAGCAAACGTGCACTGAATT
TAAGTGTATACTTCGGTAAGCTTCGGCTATCGACGGGACCACCTTATGTTATTTCATCATGGGCCA
