>Addgene plasmid #24364 | pQF-M2ET | addgene partial sequence | sequence record 30132 | 24364 with Amp-R
CTTGGAACGTTCTTCGGGGCGAAAACTCTCAAGGATCTTACCGCTGTTGAGATCCAGTTCGATGTAACCC
ACTCGTGCACCCAACTGATCTTCAGCATCTTTTACTTTCACCAGCGTTTCTGGGTGAGCAAAAACAGGAA
GGCAAAATGCCGCAAAAAAGGGAATAAGGGCGACACGGAAATGTTGAATACTCATACTCTTCCTTTTTCA
ATATTATTGAAGCATTTATCAGGGTTATTGTCTCATGAGCGGATACATATTTGAATGTATTTAGAAAAAT
AAACAAATAGGGGTTCCGCGCACATTTCCCCGAAAAGTGCCACCTATAACTTCGTATAGCATACATTATA
CGAAGTTATGACGTTTGGAATTAATTCTAGTTCCAGTGAAATCCAAGCATTTTCTAAATTAAATGTATTC
TTATTATTATAGTTGTTATTTTTGATATATATAAACAACACTATTATGCCCACCATTTTTTTGAGATGCA
TCTACACAAGGAACAAACACTGGATGTCACTTTCAGTTCAAATTGTAACGCTAATCACTCCGAACAGGTC
ACAAAAAATTACCTTAAAAAGTCATAATATTAAATTAGAATAAATATAGCTGTGAGGGAAATATATACAA
ATATATTGGAGCAAATAAATTGTACATACAAATATTTATTACTAATTTCTATTGAGACGAAATGAACCAC
TCGGACCATTTGAGCGA
