>Addgene plasmid #24364 | pQF-M2ET | addgene partial sequence | sequence record 30133 | 24364 with SV40pA-R
GCTGCATAAACAAGTTAACAACAACAATTGCATTCATTTTATGTTTCAGGTTCAGGGGGAGGTGTGGGAG
GTTTTTTAAAGCAAGTAAAACCTCTACAAATGTGGTATGGCTGATTATGATCTCTAGTCAAGGCACTATA
CATCAAATATTTTTCCATAATTTTCTTGTATAGCAGTGCAGCTTTTTCCTTTGTGGTGTAAATAGCAAAG
CAAGCAAGAGTTCTATTACTAAACACAGCATGACTCAAAAAACTTAGCAATTCTGAAGGAAAGTCCTTGG
GGTCTTCTACCTTTCTCTTCTTTTTTGGAGGAGTAGAATGTTGAGAGTCAGCAGTAGCCTCATCATCACT
AGATGGCATTTCTTCTGAGCAAAACAGGTTTTCCTCATTAAAGGCATTCCACCACTGCTCCCATTCATCA
GTTCCATAGGTTGGAATCTAAAATACACAAACAATTAGAATCAGTAGTTTAACACATTATACACTTAAAA
ATTTTATATTTACCTTAGAGCTTTAAATCTCTGTAGGTAGTTTGTCCAATTATGTCACACCACAGAAGTA
AGGTTCCTTCACAAAGATCCTCNNAGACGTCCTATTGCTCATACGTGTTGATATC
